>Addgene plasmid #120600 | Smp_019350-Cd4-bio-His | addgene full sequence | sequence record 234145 | Addgene NGS Result
GACATTGATTATTGACTAGTTATTAATAGTAATCAATTACGGGGTCATTAGTTCATAGCCCATATATGGA
GTTCCGCGTTACATAACTTACGGTAAATGGCCCGCCTGGCTGACCGCCCAACGACCCCCGCCCATTGACG
TCAATAATGACGTATGTTCCCATAGTAACGCCAATAGGGACTTTCCATTGACGTCAATGGGTGGAGTATT
TACGGTAAACTGCCCACTTGGCAGTACATCAAGTGTATCATATGCCAAGTCCGCCCCCTATTGACGTCAA
TGACGGTAAATGGCCCGCCTGGCATTATGCCCAGTACATGACCTTACGGGACTTTCCTACTTGGCAGTAC
ATCTACGTATTAGTCATCGCTATTACCATGGTGATGCGGTTTTGGCAGTACACCAATGGGCGTGGATAGC
GGTTTGACTCACGGGGATTTCCAAGTCTCCACCCCATTGACGTCAATGGGAGTTTGTTTTGGCACCAAAA
TCAACGGGACTTTCCAAAATGTCGTAATAACCCCGCCCCGTTGACGCAAATGGGCGGTAGGCGTGTACGG
TGGGAGGTCTATATAAGCAGAGCTCGTTTAGTGAACCGTCAGATCCTCACTCTCTTCCGCATCGCTGTCT
GCGAGGGCCAGCTGTTGGGCTCGCGGTTGAGGACAAACTCTTCGCGGTCTTTCCAGTACTCTTGGATCGG
AAACCCGTCGGCCTCCGAACGGTACTCCGCCACCGAGGGACCTGAGCGAGTCCGCATCGACCGGATCGGA
AAACCTCTCGAGAAAGGCGTCTAACCAGTCACAGTCGCAAGGTAGGCTGAGCACCGTGGCGGGCGGCAGC
GGGTGGCGGTCGGGGTTGTTTCTGGCGGAGGTGCTGCTGATGATGTAATTAAAGTAGGCGGTCTTGAGAC
GGCGGATGGTCGAGGTGAGGTGTGGCAGGCTTGAGATCCAGCTGTTGGGGTGAGTACTCCCTCTCAAAAG
CGGGCATTACTTCTGCGCTAAGATTGTCAGTTTCCAAAAACGAGGAGGATTTGATATTCACCTGGCCCGA
TCTGGCCATACACTTGAGTGACAATGACATCCACTTTGCCTTTCTCTCCACAGGTGTCCACTCCCAGGTC
CAAGTTTGCCACCATGGAGTTTCAGACCCAGGTACTCATGTCCCTGCTGCTCTGCATGTCTGGTGCGGCC
GCCCACAGATGCTACGTGTGCAGCAAGTGCCAGGACCCCTTCAGAGTGAAGGACACCGAGATCCAGAACG
GCTGCACCTTCTGCAGCACCATCCGGACCTACGTGCAGGACAAGCTGCAGGTCACAAGCCGGTCCTGCGT
GCCCGTGTGCGTGGAAGCCGATGCCAGAAGATCCGGCAGCGGCATCGTGACCAGCTGCTGCCAGGACGAC
CTGTGCAACAGCGGCACAGGCGCGCCGTCGACCTCCATCACGGCCTATAAGAGTGAGGGGGAGTCAGCGG
AGTTCTCCTTCCCACTCAACCTTGGAGAGGAAAGCCTGCAGGGAGAGTTGAGATGGAAGGCAGAGAAGGC
TCCTTCTTCCCAGTCCTGGATCACCTTCTCCCTAAAGAACCAAAAGGTGTCTGTGCAGAAGTCTACTAGC
AACCCCAAGTTCCAGCTGTCCGAAACGCTCCCACTCACCCTTCAGATACCCCAGGTCTCCCTTCAGTTTG
CTGGTTCTGGCAACCTGACCCTGACTCTGGACAGAGGGATACTGTATCAGGAAGTGAACCTGGTGGTGAT
GAAAGTGACTCAGCCCGACAGCAACACTTTGACCTGTGAGGTGATGGGACCCACCTCACCCAAGATGAGA
CTGATCTTGAAGCAGGAGAATCAGGAGGCCAGGGTCTCCAGGCAGGAGAAAGTGATTCAAGTGCAGGCCC
CTGAAGCAGGGGTGTGGCAATGTCTACTGAGTGAAGGTGAAGAGGTCAAGATGGACTCCAAGATCCAGGT
TTTATCCAAAGGGTTGAATTCCGGCAGCCTGCACCACATCCTGGACGCCCAGAAGATGCTGTGGAACCAC
AGGGACAGGAACCTGCCTCCTCTGGCCCCTCTGGGCCCCCACCACCATCACCACCATTGAGTCTAGACAC
GTGATTAATTAAGGATCCCCCGACCTCGACCTCTGGCTAATAAAGGAAATTTATTTTCATTGCAATAGTG
TGTTGGAATTTTTTGTGTCTCTCACTCGGAAGGACATATGGGAGGGCAAATCATTTGGTCGAGATCCCTC
GGAGATCTCTAGCTAGAGGATCGATCCCCGCCCCGGACGAACTAAACCTGACTACGACATCTCTGCCCCT
TCTTCGCGGGGCAGTGCATGTAATCCCTTCAGTTGGTTGGTACAACTTGCCAACTGGGCCCTGTTCCACA
TGTGACACGGGGGGGGACCAAACACAAAGGGGTTCTCTGACTGTAGTTGACATCCTTATAAATGGATGTG
CACATTTGCCAACACTGAGTGGCTTTCATCCTGGAGCAGACTTTGCAGTCTGTGGACTGCAACACAACAT
TGCCTTTATGTGTAACTCTTGGCTGAAGCTCTTACACCAATGCTGGGGGACATGTACCTCCCAGGGGCCC
AGGAAGACTACGGGAGGCTACACCAACGTCAATCAGAGGGGCCTGTGTAGCTACCGATAAGCGGACCCTC
AAGAGGGCATTAGCAATAGTGTTTATAAGGCCCCCTTGTTAACCCTAAACGGGTAGCATATGCTTCCCGG
GTAGTAGTATATACTATCCAGACTAACCCTAATTCAATAGCATATGTTACCCAACGGGAAGCATATGCTA
TCGAATTAGGGTTAGTAAAAGGGTCCTAAGGAACAGCGATATCTCCCACCCCATGAGCTGTCACGGTTTT
ATTTACATGGGGTCAGGATTCCACGAGGGTAGTGAACCATTTTAGTCACAAGGGCAGTGGCTGAAGATCA
AGGAGCGGGCAGTGAACTCTCCTGAATCTTCGCCTGCTTCTTCATTCTCCTTCGTTTAGCTAATAGAATA
ACTGCTGAGTTGTGAACAGTAAGGTGTATGTGAGGTGCTCGAAAACAAGGTTTCAGGTGACGCCCCCAGA
ATAAAATTTGGACGGGGGGTTCAGTGGTGGCATTGTGCTATGACACCAATATAACCCTCACAAACCCCTT
GGGCAATAAATACTAGTGTAGGAATGAAACATTCTGAATATCTTTAACAATAGAAATCCATGGGGTGGGG
ACAAGCCGTAAAGACTGGATGTCCATCTCACACGAATTTATGGCTATGGGCAACACATAATCCTAGTGCA
ATATGATACTGGGGTTATTAAGATGTGTCCCAGGCAGGGACCAAGACAGGTGAACCATGTTGTTACACTC
TATTTGTAACAAGGGGAAAGAGAGTGGACGCCGACAGCAGCGGACTCCACTGGTTGTCTCTAACACCCCC
GAAAATTAAACGGGGCTCCACGCCAATGGGGCCCATAAACAAAGACAAGTGGCCACTCTTTTTTTTGAAA
TTGTGGAGTGGGGGCACGCGTCAGCCCCCACACGCCGCCCTGCGGTTTTGGACTGTAAAATAAGGGTGTA
ATAACTTGGCTGATTGTAACCCCGCTAACCACTGCGGTCAAACCACTTGCCCACAAAACCACTAATGGCA
CCCCGGGGAATACCTGCATAAGTAGGTGGGCGGGCCAAGATAGGGGCGCGATTGCTGCGATCTGGAGGAC
AAATTACACACACTTGCGCCTGAGCGCCAAGCACAGGGTTGTTGGTCCTCATATTCACGAGGTCGCTGAG
AGCACGGTGGGCTAATGTTGCCATGGGTAGCATATACTACCCAAATATCTGGATAGCATATGCTATCCTA
ATCTATATCTGGGTAGCATAGGCTATCCTAATCTATATCTGGGTAGCATATGCTATCCTAATCTATATCT
GGGTAGTATATGCTATCCTAATTTATATCTGGGTAGCATAGGCTATCCTAATCTATATCTGGGTAGCATA
TGCTATCCTAATCTATATCTGGGTAGTATATGCTATCCTAATCTGTATCCGGGTAGCATATGCTATCCTA
ATAGAGATTAGGGTAGTATATGCTATCCTAATTTATATCTGGGTAGCATATACTACCCAAATATCTGGAT
AGCATATGCTATCCTAATCTATATCTGGGTAGCATATGCTATCCTAATCTATATCTGGGTAGCATAGGCT
ATCCTAATCTATATCTGGGTAGCATATGCTATCCTAATCTATATCTGGGTAGTATATGCTATCCTAATTT
ATATCTGGGTAGCATAGGCTATCCTAATCTATATCTGGGTAGCATATGCTATCCTAATCTATATCTGGGT
AGTATATGCTATCCTAATCTGTATCCGGGTAGCATATGCTATCCTCATGATAAGCTGTCAAACATGAGAA
TTTTCTTGAAGACGAAAGGGCCTCGTGATACGCCTATTTTTATAGGTTAATGTCATGATAATAATGGTTT
CTTAGACGTCAGGTGGCACTTTTCGGGGAAATGTGCGCGGAACCCCTATTTGTTTATTTTTCTAAATACA
TTCAAATATGTATCCGCTCATGAGACAATAACCCTGATAAATGCTTCAATAATATTGAAAAAGGAAGAGT
ATGAGTATTCAACATTTCCGTGTCGCCCTTATTCCCTTTTTTGCGGCATTTTGCCTTCCTGTTTTTGCTC
ACCCAGAAACGCTGGTGAAAGTAAAAGATGCTGAAGATCAGTTGGGTGCACGAGTGGGTTACATCGAACT
GGATCTCAACAGCGGTAAGATCCTTGAGAGTTTTCGCCCCGAAGAACGTTTTCCAATGATGAGCACTTTT
AAAGTTCTGCTATGTGGCGCGGTATTATCCCGTGTTGACGCCGGGCAAGAGCAACTCGGTCGCCGCATAC
ACTATTCTCAGAATGACTTGGTTGAGTACTCACCAGTCACAGAAAAGCATCTTACGGATGGCATGACAGT
AAGAGAATTATGCAGTGCTGCCATAACCATGAGTGATAACACTGCGGCCAACTTACTTCTGACAACGATC
GGAGGACCGAAGGAGCTAACCGCTTTTTTGCACAACATGGGGGATCATGTAACTCGCCTTGATCGTTGGG
AACCGGAGCTGAATGAAGCCATACCAAACGACGAGCGTGACACCACGATGCCTGCAGCAATGGCAACAAC
GTTGCGCAAACTATTAACTGGCGAACTACTTACTCTAGCTTCCCGGCAACAATTAATAGACTGGATGGAG
GCGGATAAAGTTGCAGGACCACTTCTGCGCTCGGCCCTTCCGGCTGGCTGGTTTATTGCTGATAAATCTG
GAGCCGGTGAGCGTGGGTCTCGCGGTATCATTGCAGCACTGGGGCCAGATGGTAAGCCCTCCCGTATCGT
AGTTATCTACACGACGGGGAGTCAGGCAACTATGGATGAACGAAATAGACAGATCGCTGAGATAGGTGCC
TCACTGATTAAGCATTGGTAACTGTCAGACCAAGTTTACTCATATATACTTTAGATTGATTTAAAACTTC
ATTTTTAATTTAAAAGGATCTAGGTGAAGATCCTTTTTGATAATCTCATGACCAAAATCCCTTAACGTGA
GTTTTCGTTCCACTGAGCGTCAGACCCCGTAGAAAAGATCAAAGGATCTTCTTGAGATCCTTTTTTTCTG
CGCGTAATCTGCTGCTTGCAAACAAAAAAACCACCGCTACCAGCGGTGGTTTGTTTGCCGGATCAAGAGC
TACCAACTCTTTTTCCGAAGGTAACTGGCTTCAGCAGAGCGCAGATACCAAATACTGTTCTTCTAGTGTA
GCCGTAGTTAGGCCACCACTTCAAGAACTCTGTAGCACCGCCTACATACCTCGCTCTGCTAATCCTGTTA
CCAGTGGCTGCTGCCAGTGGCGATAAGTCGTGTCTTACCGGGTTGGACTCAAGACGATAGTTACCGGATA
AGGCGCAGCGGTCGGGCTGAACGGGGGGTTCGTGCACACAGCCCAGCTTGGAGCGAACGACCTACACCGA
ACTGAGATACCTACAGCGTGAGCTATGAGAAAGCGCCACGCTTCCCGAAGGGAGAAAGGCGGACAGGTAT
CCGGTAAGCGGCAGGGTCGGAACAGGAGAGCGCACGAGGGAGCTTCCAGGGGGAAACGCCTGGTATCTTT
ATAGTCCTGTCGGGTTTCGCCACCTCTGACTTGAGCGTCGATTTTTGTGATGCTCGTCAGGGGGGCGGAG
CCTATGGAAAAACGCCAGCAACGCGGCCTTTTTACGGTTCCTGGCCTTTTGCTGGCCTTTTGCTCACATG
TTCTTTCCTGCGTTATCCCCTGATTCTGTGGATAACCGTATTACCGCCTTTGAGTGAGCTGATACCGCTC
GCCGCAGCCGAACGACCGAGCGCAGCGAGTCAGTGAGCGAGGAAGCGGAAGAGCGCCCAATACGCAAACC
GCCTCTCCCCGCGCGTTGGCCGATTCATTAATGCAGCTGGCACGACAGGTTTCCCGACTGGAAAGCGGGC
AGTGAGCGCAACGCAATTAATGTGAGTTAGCTCACTCATTAGGCACCCCAGGCTTTACACTTTATGCTTC
CGGCTCGTATGTTGTGTGGAATTGTGAGCGGATAACAATTTCACACAGGAAACAGCTATGACCATGATTA
CGCCAAGCTCTAGCTAGAGGTCGACCAATTCTCATGTTTGACAGCTTATCATCGCAGATCCGGGCAACGT
TGTTGCCATTGCTGCAGGCGCAGAACTGGTAGGTATGGAAGATCTATACATTGAATCAATATTGGCAATT
AGCCATATTAGTCATTGGTTATATAGCATAAATCAATATTGGCTATTGGCCATTGCATACGTTGTATCTA
TATCATAATATGTACATTTATATTGGCTCATGTCCAATATGACCGCCATGTT
Features (pLannotate 1.2.2; 18 found; start..end, strand, type, name):
      1..380     +  enhancer       CMV enhancer: human cytomegalovirus immediate early enhancer
    382..581     +  promoter       CMV promoter: human cytomegalovirus (CMV) immediate early promoter
    649..687     +  misc_feature   Ad SA (fragment): adenovirus major late transcript splice acceptor (Friedrich and Soriano, 1991)
    720..929     -  CDS            PTP (fragment): TERM_ADE02 - Experimental evidence at protein level: Swiss-Prot protein existence level 1. Protein covalently bound to the viral DNA that acts as a primer for viral genomic replication by DNA strand displacement. Assembles on the viral origin of replication in an initiation complex with viral polymerase, DBP, host NFIA and host POU2F1/OCT1. During initiation, the polymerase covalently couples the first dCTP with Ser- 580 of pTP. The terminal protein stimulates the template activity over 20 fold compared to protein-free templates. Neo-synthesized viral genomes are linked to two preterminal prot
    960..1049    +  intron         chimeric intron (fragment): chimera between introns from adenovirus and immunoglobulin heavy chain genes
   1068..1114    +  CDS            IgH signal sequence (fragment): signal sequence from the mouse immunoglobulin heavy chain variable region
   1419..1979    +  CDS            Cd4 (fragment): CD4_RAT - Experimental evidence at protein level: Swiss-Prot protein existence level 1. Integral membrane glycoprotein that plays an essential role in the immune response and serves multiple functions in responses against both external and internal offenses. In T-cells, functions primarily as a coreceptor for MHC class II molecule:peptide complex. The antigens presented by class II peptides are derived from extracellular proteins while class I peptides are derived from cytosolic proteins. Interacts simultaneously with the T-cell receptor (TCR) and the MHC class II presented by antigen presenti
   2139..2194    +  polyA_signal   β-globin poly(A) signal: rabbit β-globin polyadenylation signal (Gil and Proudfoot, 1987)
   2708..4389    -  rep_origin     oriP (fragment): Epstein-Barr virus oriP replication origin (Yates et al., 2000)
   4516..4620    +  promoter       AmpR promoter: bla
   4621..5481    +  CDS            AmpR: β-lactamase; bla; confers resistance to ampicillin, carbenicillin, and related antibiotics
   5652..6240    +  rep_origin     ori: high-copy-number ColE1/pMB1/pBR322/pUC origin of replication
   6423..6515    +  CDS            lacI (fragment): lac repressor; lacI; The lac repressor binds to the lac operator to inhibit transcription in E. coli. This inhibition can be relieved by adding lactose or isopropyl-β-D-thiogalactopyranoside (IPTG).
   6528..6549    +  protein_bind   CAP binding site: CAP binding activates transcription in the presence of cAMP. E. coli catabolite activator protein
   6564..6594    +  promoter       lac promoter: promoter for the E. coli lac operon
   6602..6618    +  protein_bind   lac operator: The lac repressor binds to the lac operator to inhibit transcription in E. coli. This inhibition can be relieved by adding lactose or isopropyl-β-D-thiogalactopyranoside (IPTG). lac repressor encoded by lacI
   6688..6704    +  promoter       tet promoter (fragment): E. coli promoter for tetracycline efflux protein gene
   6714..6739    -  CDS            bla(M) (fragment): β-lactamase lacking the signal sequence; bla(M); allows cytosolic expression of β-lactamase
