[The description below was written by a language model from this plasmid's Addgene catalogue record and pLannotate feature annotations shown in this document.]
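Description:
Smp_019350-Cd4-bio-His is a mammalian expression plasmid built on the pTT3 backbone for producing a recombinant, secreted form of the Schistosoma mansoni protein Smp_019350. It is one member of a library of schistosome cell-surface and secreted proteins assembled to look for serological markers of infection. The plasmid is maintained in E. coli through a high-copy ColE1/pUC-type origin and selected with ampicillin via the β-lactamase gene. Small lac operon, tet promoter and bla fragments annotated near the end of the sequence appear to be backbone remnants rather than functional parts of the design.

Expression is driven by the human CMV immediate-early enhancer and promoter, followed by adenovirus-derived leader and splice elements and a chimeric intron fragment, which generally improve transcript processing and yield. The fragment annotated as adenoviral terminal protein on the reverse strand probably reflects this adenoviral leader region rather than an intended coding sequence. A fragment of a mouse immunoglobulin heavy chain signal sequence lies just upstream of the cloning region and would direct the product into the secretory pathway. The short 226 bp Smp_019350 insert sits between retained NotI and AscI sites, in an interval the feature table leaves unannotated. It is fused at its C terminus to a backbone-encoded tag comprising rat Cd4 domains 3 and 4, a "bio" element (presumably a biotinylation sequence, though the record does not define it) and a 6His tag, of which only the Cd4 portion is annotated. Such a tag allows antibody detection, capture on streptavidin and nickel-affinity purification. A rabbit β-globin polyadenylation signal terminates the transcript. An Epstein-Barr virus oriP fragment supports episomal retention in EBNA1-expressing cells, as commonly used for transient protein production.
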