Addgene plasmid #120600: Smp_019350-Cd4-bio-His
Purpose: Expression of recombinant S. mansoni protein
Depositing lab: Gavin Wright. Depositing organization: Wellcome Sanger Institute. Publication: A library of cell-surface and secreted proteins from Schistosoma mansoni identifies early serological markers of infection. Cécile Crosnier, Anna V. Protasio, Gabriel Rinaldi, Shona Wilson, Matthew Berriman, Gavin J. Wright. bioRXiv 10.1101/593616.
Backbone
  Vector backbone: pTT3
  Backbone manufacturer: Yves Durocher, NRC
  Backbone size w/o insert (bp): 6686
  Vector type: Mammalian Expression
Growth in bacteria
  Bacterial resistance: Ampicillin, 100 μg/mL
  Growth temperature: 37°C
  Growth strain: DH5alpha
  Copy number: High Copy
Gene/Insert
  Gene/Insert name: Smp_019350
  Species: Schistosoma mansoni
  Insert size (bp): 226
  Entrez Gene: Smp_019350 (a.k.a. Smp_019350)
  Promoter: CMV
  Tag / fusion protein: ratCd4(d3+4)-bio-6His (C terminal on backbone)
  Cloning method: Restriction Enzyme; 5′ cloning site NotI (not destroyed); 3′ cloning site AscI (not destroyed)
Terms and licenses: Academic/Nonprofit Terms; Industry Terms: Not Available to Industry
How to cite: Smp_019350-Cd4-bio-His was a gift from Gavin Wright (Addgene plasmid # 120600 ; http://n2t.net/addgene:120600 ; RRID:Addgene_120600)
